Addgene plasmid #221962: CO1 DdCBE C1
Purpose: Expresses mitochondrial cytosine base editor arm in mammalian cells
Depositing lab: Stephen Ekker. Depositing organization: Mayo Foundation for Medical Education and Research. Publication: Unconstrained Precision Mitochondrial Genome Editing with alphaDdCBEs. Castillo SR, Simone BW, Clark KJ, Devaux P, Ekker SC. Hum Gene Ther. 2024 Sep 24. doi: 10.1089/hum.2024.073. PubMed 39212664.
Backbone
  Vector backbone: pCMV
  Backbone size w/o insert (bp): 4717
  Vector type: Mammalian Expression, CRISPR
  Selectable markers: Blasticidin
Growth in bacteria
  Bacterial resistance: Ampicillin, 100 μg/mL
  Growth temperature: 30°C
  Growth strain: NEB Stable
  Copy number: High Copy
Gene/Insert
  Gene/Insert name: COX8A MTS-3xFLAG-TALE NT-T-CO1 TALE C1 repeats-TALE CTD-DddAtox 1397C-UGI-ATP5B 3'UTR
  Species: Synthetic
  Insert size (bp): 2797
  Promoter: CMV
  Tag / fusion protein: 3xFLAG (N terminal on backbone)
  Cloning method: Golden Gate
  Sequencing primers: 5′ T7; 3′ ACACCCGCCGCGCTTAATGC
Terms and licenses: Academic/Nonprofit Terms; Industry Terms: Not Available to Industry
Depositor comments: 5' Cloning Site: BsmBI (Not Destroyed), 3' Cloning Site: BsmBI (Not Destroyed). Please visit https://www.biorxiv.org/content/10.1101/2024.05.13.593977v1 for bioRxiv preprint.
How to cite: CO1 DdCBE C1 was a gift from Stephen Ekker (Addgene plasmid # 221962 ; http://n2t.net/addgene:221962 ; RRID:Addgene_221962)
