[The description below was written by a language model from this plasmid's Addgene catalogue record and pLannotate feature annotations shown in this document.]
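Description:
CO1 DdCBE C1 is a 7.5 kb mammalian expression plasmid on a pCMV backbone that encodes one arm of a TALE-based, DddA-derived cytosine base editor (DdCBE) directed at the mitochondrial CO1 gene. It is maintained in E. coli through a high-copy ColE1/pUC-type origin with ampicillin resistance (AmpR), and it also carries an f1 origin. For selection in mammalian cells, an SV40 promoter (with a tandem EM7 bacterial promoter) drives the blasticidin S deaminase gene, followed by an SV40 polyadenylation signal. Short bleomycin-resistance fragments annotated next to it appear to be backbone remnants.

The payload is a synthetic fusion of about 2.8 kb under the CMV enhancer/promoter, with a T7 promoter just upstream of the coding region. It begins with the COX8A mitochondrial targeting sequence, which directs import of the protein into the mitochondrial matrix, followed by a 3xFLAG epitope for detection. Next come the TALE N-terminal domain, the CO1 "C1" repeat array that specifies the DNA target, and the TALE C-terminal domain; the flanking TALE portions are annotated as avrBs3 fragments, while the repeat array between them is unannotated in the feature table. The fusion continues with the DddAtox 1397C split half (also not annotated) and a uracil glycosylase inhibitor (UGI), which blocks excision of the uracil intermediate so that the C-to-T conversion is retained. An ATP5B 3'UTR closes the insert. The repeat array was installed by Golden Gate assembly, with BsmBI sites recorded as retained.

Because the DddA toxin deaminase is split into inactive halves, this arm would be co-expressed with a partner arm carrying the complementary half, so that activity is reconstituted only at the target site in mitochondrial DNA. The record does not name that partner construct.
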