Features (pLannotate 1.2.2; 25 found; start..end, strand, type, name):
     60..112     -  misc_feature   bom (fragment): basis of mobility region from pBR322
    267..646     +  enhancer       CMV enhancer: human cytomegalovirus immediate early enhancer
    647..850     +  promoter       CMV promoter: human cytomegalovirus (CMV) immediate early promoter
    846..879     +  LTR            5' LTR (truncated) (fragment): truncated 5' long terminal repeat (LTR) from HIV-1
    895..913     +  promoter       T7 promoter: promoter for bacteriophage T7 RNA polymerase
    942..1025    +  CDS            COX8A (fragment): COX8A_HUMAN - Also known as COX8, COX8L. Experimental evidence at protein level: Swiss-Prot protein existence level 1. Component of the cytochrome c oxidase, the last enzyme in the mitochondrial electron transport chain which drives oxidative phosphorylation. The respiratory chain contains 3 multisubunit complexes succinate dehydrogenase (complex II, CII), ubiquinol- cytochrome c oxidoreductase (cytochrome b-c1 complex, complex III, CIII) and cytochrome c oxidase (complex IV, CIV), that cooperate to transfer electrons derived from NADH and succinate to molecular oxygen, creating an electrochem
   1026..1091    +  CDS            3xFLAG: three tandem FLAG® epitope tags, followed by an enterokinase cleavage site
   1104..1610    +  CDS            avrBs3 (fragment): AVRB3_XANEU - Experimental evidence at protein level: Swiss-Prot protein existence level 1. Avirulence protein. Acts as a transcription factor in C.annuum plants. In susceptible plants lacking the Bs3 resistance gene induces expression of a number of genes, including genes homologous to a family of auxin-induced genes, alpha-expansin genes, pectate lyase, anthocyanidin glucoside rhamnosyl transferase and at least one transcription factor, UPA20. Their expression leads to plant hypertrophy in mesophyll cells, probably mainly mediated by UPA20 (PubMed:17962565). In resistant plants induces the h
   3099..3245    +  CDS            avrBs3 (fragment): AVRB3_XANEU - Experimental evidence at protein level: Swiss-Prot protein existence level 1. Avirulence protein. Acts as a transcription factor in C.annuum plants. In susceptible plants lacking the Bs3 resistance gene induces expression of a number of genes, including genes homologous to a family of auxin-induced genes, alpha-expansin genes, pectate lyase, anthocyanidin glucoside rhamnosyl transferase and at least one transcription factor, UPA20. Their expression leads to plant hypertrophy in mesophyll cells, probably mainly mediated by UPA20 (PubMed:17962565). In resistant plants induces the h
   3330..3578    +  CDS            UGI: UNGI_BPPB2 - Experimental evidence at protein level: Swiss-Prot protein existence level 1. This protein binds specifically and reversibly to the host uracil-DNA glycosylase, preventing removal of uracil residues from PBS2 DNA by the host uracil-excision repair system. From Bacillus phage PBS2 (Bacteriophage PBS2).
   3736..3757    +  promoter       SV40 promoter (fragment): SV40 enhancer and early promoter
   3778..4206    +  rep_origin     f1 ori (sequence partly withheld): f1 bacteriophage origin of replication; arrow indicates direction of (+) strand synthesis
   4220..4549    +  promoter       SV40 promoter: SV40 enhancer and early promoter
   4597..4644    +  promoter       EM7 promoter: synthetic bacterial promoter&nbsp
   4663..5061    +  CDS            BSD: blasticidin S deaminase; Aspergillus terreus BSD; confers resistance to blasticidin
   5062..5089    +  CDS            BleoR (fragment): antibiotic-binding protein; Sh ble from Streptoalloteichus hindustanus; confers resistance to bleomycin, phleomycin, and Zeocin™
   5099..5224    +  CDS            ble (fragment): BLE_KLEPN - Experimental evidence at protein level: Swiss-Prot protein existence level 1. Binding protein with a strong affinity to the bleomycin family of antibiotics. Binds to CL990; an antimitotic-antibiotic compound. From Klebsiella pneumoniae.
   5219..5340    +  polyA_signal   SV40 poly(A) signal: SV40 polyadenylation signal
   5413..5429    -  protein_bind   lac operator: The lac repressor binds to the lac operator to inhibit transcription in E. coli. This inhibition can be relieved by adding lactose or isopropyl-β-D-thiogalactopyranoside (IPTG). lac repressor encoded by lacI
   5437..5467    -  promoter       lac promoter: promoter for the E. coli lac operon
   5482..5503    -  protein_bind   CAP binding site: CAP binding activates transcription in the presence of cAMP. E. coli catabolite activator protein
   5516..5608    -  CDS            lacI (fragment): lac repressor; lacI; The lac repressor binds to the lac operator to inhibit transcription in E. coli. This inhibition can be relieved by adding lactose or isopropyl-β-D-thiogalactopyranoside (IPTG).
   5791..6379    -  rep_origin     ori: high-copy-number ColE1/pMB1/pBR322/pUC origin of replication
   6550..7410    -  CDS            AmpR: β-lactamase; bla; confers resistance to ampicillin, carbenicillin, and related antibiotics
   7411..1       -  promoter       AmpR promoter (across the origin): bla
>Addgene plasmid #221962 | CO1 DdCBE C1 | addgene full sequence | sequence record 438704 | Addgene NGS Result
GCACATTTCCCCGAAAAGTGCCACCTGACGTCGACGGATCGGGAGATCTCCCGATCCCCTATGGTGCACT
CTCAGTACAATCTGCTCTGATGCCGCATAGTTAAGCCAGTATCTGCTCCCTGCTTGTGTGTTGGAGGTCG
CTGAGTAGTGCGCGAGCAAAATTTAAGCTACAACAAGGCAAGGCTTGACCGACAATTGCATGAAGAATCT
GCTTAGGGTTAGGCGTTTTGCGCTGCTTCGCGATGTACGGGCCAGATATACGCGTTGACATTGATTATTG
ACTAGTTATTAATAGTAATCAATTACGGGGTCATTAGTTCATAGCCCATATATGGAGTTCCGCGTTACAT
AACTTACGGTAAATGGCCCGCCTGGCTGACCGCCCAACGACCCCCGCCCATTGACGTCAATAATGACGTA
TGTTCCCATAGTAACGCCAATAGGGACTTTCCATTGACGTCAATGGGTGGAGTATTTACGGTAAACTGCC
CACTTGGCAGTACATCAAGTGTATCATATGCCAAGTACGCCCCCTATTGACGTCAATGACGGTAAATGGC
CCGCCTGGCATTATGCCCAGTACATGACCTTATGGGACTTTCCTACTTGGCAGTACATCTACGTATTAGT
CATCGCTATTACCATGGTGATGCGGTTTTGGCAGTACATCAATGGGCGTGGATAGCGGTTTGACTCACGG
GGATTTCCAAGTCTCCACCCCATTGACGTCAATGGGAGTTTGTTTTGGCACCAAAATCAACGGGACTTTC
CAAAATGTCGTAACAACTCCGCCCCATTGACGCAAATGGGCGGTAGGCGTGTACGGTGGGAGGTCTATAT
AAGCAGAGCTCTCTGGCTAACTAGAGAACCCACTGCTTACTGGCTTATCGAAATTAATACGACTCACTAT
AGGGAGACCCAAGCTGGCTAGCACCATGGCCTCCGTTCTGACCCCGCTGCTGCTGCGTGGCCTGACCGGC
TCCGCTCGTCGTCTGCCAGTTCCGCGTGCGAAAATCCATTCCCTGGACTACAAAGACCATGACGGTGATT
ATAAAGATCATGACATCGATTACAAGGATGACGATGACAAGATGGACATCGCGGATCTGCGTACCCTGGG
TTACAGCCAGCAGCAGCAGGAGAAGATCAAGCCAAAGGTGCGCAGCACCGTGGCCCAGCACCATGAAGCT
CTGGTGGGTCACGGCTTCACCCACGCGCACATCGTGGCTCTGAGCCAGCACCCAGCCGCGCTGGGTACCG
TGGCCGTGAAATATCAGGACATGATTGCTGCCCTGCCAGAGGCTACCCATGAAGCGATTGTGGGTGTGGG
CAAGCAGTGGAGCGGTGCTCGTGCGCTGGAGGCCCTGCTGACCGTGGCCGGTGAACTGCGTGGCCCGCCG
CTGCAGCTGGATACCGGCCAGCTGCTGAAAATCGCGAAACGTGGCGGTGTGACCGCTGTGGAAGCTGTGC
ATGCCTGGCGTAATGCTCTGACCGGTGCCCCCCTGAACCTGACCCCGGACCAAGTGGTGGCTATCGCCAG
CAACGGTGGCGGCAAGCAAGCGCTCGAAACGGTGCAGCGGCTGTTGCCGGTGCTGTGCCAGGACCATGGC
CTGACCCCGGACCAAGTGGTGGCTATCGCCAGCAACGGTGGCGGCAAGCAAGCGCTCGAAACGGTGCAGC
GGCTGTTGCCGGTGCTGTGCCAGGACCATGGCCTGACTCCGGACCAAGTGGTGGCTATCGCCAGCCACGA
TGGCGGCAAGCAAGCGCTCGAAACGGTGCAGCGGCTGTTGCCGGTGCTGTGCCAGGACCATGGCCTGACC
CCGGACCAAGTGGTGGCTATCGCCAGCAACGGTGGCGGCAAGCAAGCGCTCGAAACGGTGCAGCGGCTGT
TGCCGGTGCTGTGCCAGGACCATGGCCTGACCCCGGACCAAGTGGTGGCTATCGCCAGCAACGGTGGCGG
CAAGCAAGCGCTCGAAACGGTGCAGCGGCTGTTGCCGGTGCTGTGCCAGGACCATGGCCTGACTCCGGAC
CAAGTGGTGGCTATCGCCAGCCACGATGGCGGCAAGCAAGCGCTCGAAACGGTGCAGCGGCTGTTGCCGG
TGCTGTGCCAGGACCATGGCCTGACCCCGGACCAAGTGGTGGCTATCGCCAGCAACAATGGCGGCAAGCA
AGCGCTCGAAACGGTGCAGCGGCTGTTGCCGGTGCTGTGCCAGGACCATGGCCTCACACCCGATCAGGTC
GTGGCTATCGCCAGCAACATTGGCGGCAAGCAAGCGCTCGAAACGGTGCAGCGGCTGTTGCCGGTGCTGT
GCCAGGACCATGGCCTGACTCCGGACCAAGTGGTGGCTATCGCCAGCCACGATGGCGGCAAGCAAGCGCT
CGAAACGGTGCAGCGGCTGTTGCCGGTGCTGTGCCAGGACCATGGCCTGACCCCGGACCAAGTGGTGGCT
ATCGCCAGCCACGATGGCGGCAAGCAAGCGCTCGAAACGGTGCAGCGGCTGTTGCCGGTGCTGTGCCAGG
ACCATGGCCTGACTCCGGACCAAGTGGTGGCTATCGCCAGCCACGATGGCGGCAAGCAAGCGCTCGAAAC
GGTGCAGCGGCTGTTGCCGGTGCTGTGCCAGGACCATGGCCTGACTCCGGACCAAGTGGTGGCTATCGCC
AGCCACGATGGCGGCAAGCAAGCGCTCGAAACGGTGCAGCGGCTGTTGCCGGTGCTGTGCCAGGACCATG
GCCTGACCCCGGACCAAGTGGTGGCTATCGCCAGCAACAATGGCGGCAAGCAAGCGCTCGAAACGGTGCA
GCGGCTGTTGCCGGTGCTGTGCCAGGACCATGGCCTGACTCCGGACCAAGTGGTGGCTATCGCCAGCCAC
GATGGCGGCAAGCAAGCGCTCGAAACGGTGCAGCGGCTGTTGCCGGTGCTGTGCCAGGACCATGGCCTGA
CTCCGGACCAAGTGGTGGCTATCGCCAGCCACGATGGCGGCAAGCAAGCGCTCGAAACGGTGCAGCGGCT
GTTGCCGGTGCTGTGCCAGGACCATGGCCTGACCCCGGACCAAGTGGTGGCTATCGCCAGCAACAATGGC
GGCAAGCAAGCGCTCGAAAGCATTGTGGCCCAGCTGAGCCGGCCTGATCCGGCGTTGGCCGCGTTGACCA
ACGATCACCTGGTGGCCCTGGCCTGCCTGGGCGGTCGTCCGGCCCTGGATGCGGTGAAGAAAGGCCTGGG
TGGATCCGCCATTCCAGTGAAGCGCGGCGCTACCGGTGAAACCAAAGTGTTTACCGGTAACAGCAACAGC
CCGAAGAGCCCGACCAAAGGCGGTTGCTCTGGCGGCTCAACTAATCTGAGCGACATCATTGAGAAGGAGA
CTGGGAAACAGCTGGTCATTCAGGAGTCCATCCTGATGCTGCCTGAGGAGGTGGAGGAAGTGATCGGCAA
CAAGCCAGAGTCTGACATCCTGGTGCACACCGCCTACGACGAGTCCACAGATGAGAATGTGATGCTGCTG
ACCTCTGACGCCCCCGAGTATAAGCCTTGGGCCCTGGTCATCCAGGATTCTAACGGCGAGAATAAGATCA
AGATGCTGTGATAAGGGGTCTTTGTCCTCTGTACTGTCTCTCTCCTTGCCCCTAACCCAAAAAGCTTCAT
TTTTCTGTGTAGGCTGCACAAGAGCCTTGATTGAAGATATATTCTTTCTGAACAGTATTTAAGGTTTCCA
ATAAAATGTACACCCCTCAGAACTTCTGAGGCGGAAAGAACCAGCTGGGGCTCTAGGGGGTATCCCC
[124 nt withheld, positions 3778-3901]
C
[91 nt withheld, positions 3903-3993]
A
[49 nt withheld, positions 3995-4043]
CCTTTGACGTTGGAGTCCACGTTCTTT
[37 nt withheld, positions 4071-4107]
ACCCTATCTCGGTCTATTCTTTTGATTTATAAGGGATTTTGCCGATTTCGGCCTATTGGTTAAAAAATGA
GCTGATTTAACAAAAATTTAACGCGAATTAATTCTGTGGAATGTGTGTCAGTTAGGGTGTGGAAAGTCCC
CAGGCTCCCCAGCAGGCAGAAGTATGCAAAGCATGCATCTCAATTAGTCAGCAACCAGGTGTGGAAAGTC
CCCAGGCTCCCCAGCAGGCAGAAGTATGCAAAGCATGCATCTCAATTAGTCAGCAACCATAGTCCCGCCC
CTAACTCCGCCCATCCCGCCCCTAACTCCGCCCAGTTCCGCCCATTCTCCGCCCCATGGCTGACTAATTT
TTTTTATTTATGCAGAGGCCGAGGCCGCCTCTGCCTCTGAGCTATTCCAGAAGTAGTGAGGAGGCTTTTT
TGGAGGCCTAGGCTTTTGCAAAAAGCTCCCGGGAGCTTGTATATCCATTTTCGGATCTGATCAGCACGTG
TTGACAATTAATCATCGGCATAGTATATCGGCATAGTATAATACGACAAGGTGAGGAACTAAACCATGGC
CAAGCCTTTGTCTCAAGAAGAATCCACCCTCATTGAAAGAGCAACGGCTACAATCAACAGCATCCCCATC
TCTGAAGACTACAGCGTCGCCAGCGCAGCTCTCTCTAGCGACGGCCGCATCTTCACTGGTGTCAATGTAT
ATCATTTTACTGGGGGACCTTGTGCAGAACTCGTGGTGCTGGGCACTGCTGCTGCTGCGGCAGCTGGCAA
CCTGACTTGTATCGTCGCGATCGGAAATGAGAACAGGGGCATCTTGAGCCCCTGCGGACGGTGCCGACAG
GTGCTTCTCGATCTGCATCCTGGGATCAAAGCCATAGTGAAGGACAGTGATGGACAGCCGACGGCAGTTG
GGATTCGTGAATTGCTGCCCTCTGGTTATGTGTGGGAGGGCTAAGCACTTCGTGGCCGAGGAGCAGGACT
GACACGTGCTACGAGATTTCGATTCCACCGCCGCCTTCTATGAAAGGTTGGGCTTCGGAATCGTTTTCCG
GGACGCCGGCTGGATGATCCTCCAGCGCGGGGATCTCATGCTGGAGTTCTTCGCCCACCCCAACTTGTTT
ATTGCAGCTTATAATGGTTACAAATAAAGCAATAGCATCACAAATTTCACAAATAAAGCATTTTTTTCAC
TGCATTCTAGTTGTGGTTTGTCCAAACTCATCAATGTATCTTATCATGTCTGTATACCGTCGACCTCTAG
CTAGAGCTTGGCGTAATCATGGTCATAGCTGTTTCCTGTGTGAAATTGTTATCCGCTCACAATTCCACAC
AACATACGAGCCGGAAGCATAAAGTGTAAAGCCTGGGGTGCCTAATGAGTGAGCTAACTCACATTAATTG
CGTTGCGCTCACTGCCCGCTTTCCAGTCGGGAAACCTGTCGTGCCAGCTGCATTAATGAATCGGCCAACG
CGCGGGGAGAGGCGGTTTGCGTATTGGGCGCTCTTCCGCTTCCTCGCTCACTGACTCGCTGCGCTCGGTC
GTTCGGCTGCGGCGAGCGGTATCAGCTCACTCAAAGGCGGTAATACGGTTATCCACAGAATCAGGGGATA
ACGCAGGAAAGAACATGTGAGCAAAAGGCCAGCAAAAGGCCAGGAACCGTAAAAAGGCCGCGTTGCTGGC
GTTTTTCCATAGGCTCCGCCCCCCTGACGAGCATCACAAAAATCGACGCTCAAGTCAGAGGTGGCGAAAC
CCGACAGGACTATAAAGATACCAGGCGTTTCCCCCTGGAAGCTCCCTCGTGCGCTCTCCTGTTCCGACCC
TGCCGCTTACCGGATACCTGTCCGCCTTTCTCCCTTCGGGAAGCGTGGCGCTTTCTCATAGCTCACGCTG
TAGGTATCTCAGTTCGGTGTAGGTCGTTCGCTCCAAGCTGGGCTGTGTGCACGAACCCCCCGTTCAGCCC
GACCGCTGCGCCTTATCCGGTAACTATCGTCTTGAGTCCAACCCGGTAAGACACGACTTATCGCCACTGG
CAGCAGCCACTGGTAACAGGATTAGCAGAGCGAGGTATGTAGGCGGTGCTACAGAGTTCTTGAAGTGGTG
GCCTAACTACGGCTACACTAGAAGAACAGTATTTGGTATCTGCGCTCTGCTGAAGCCAGTTACCTTCGGA
AAAAGAGTTGGTAGCTCTTGATCCGGCAAACAAACCACCGCTGGTAGCGGTGGTTTTTTTGTTTGCAAGC
AGCAGATTACGCGCAGAAAAAAAGGATCTCAAGAAGATCCTTTGATCTTTTCTACGGGGTCTGACGCTCA
GTGGAACGAAAACTCACGTTAAGGGATTTTGGTCATGAGATTATCAAAAAGGATCTTCACCTAGATCCTT
TTAAATTAAAAATGAAGTTTTAAATCAATCTAAAGTATATATGAGTAAACTTGGTCTGACAGTTACCAAT
GCTTAATCAGTGAGGCACCTATCTCAGCGATCTGTCTATTTCGTTCATCCATAGTTGCCTGACTCCCCGT
CGTGTAGATAACTACGATACGGGAGGGCTTACCATCTGGCCCCAGTGCTGCAATGATACCGCGAGACCCA
CGCTCACCGGCTCCAGATTTATCAGCAATAAACCAGCCAGCCGGAAGGGCCGAGCGCAGAAGTGGTCCTG
CAACTTTATCCGCCTCCATCCAGTCTATTAATTGTTGCCGGGAAGCTAGAGTAAGTAGTTCGCCAGTTAA
TAGTTTGCGCAACGTTGTTGCCATTGCTACAGGCATCGTGGTGTCACGCTCGTCGTTTGGTATGGCTTCA
TTCAGCTCCGGTTCCCAACGATCAAGGCGAGTTACATGATCCCCCATGTTGTGCAAAAAAGCGGTTAGCT
CCTTCGGTCCTCCGATCGTTGTCAGAAGTAAGTTGGCCGCAGTGTTATCACTCATGGTTATGGCAGCACT
GCATAATTCTCTTACTGTCATGCCATCCGTAAGATGCTTTTCTGTGACTGGTGAGTACTCAACCAAGTCA
TTCTGAGAATAGTGTATGCGGCGACCGAGTTGCTCTTGCCCGGCGTCAATACGGGATAATACCGCGCCAC
ATAGCAGAACTTTAAAAGTGCTCATCATTGGAAAACGTTCTTCGGGGCGAAAACTCTCAAGGATCTTACC
GCTGTTGAGATCCAGTTCGATGTAACCCACTCGTGCACCCAACTGATCTTCAGCATCTTTTACTTTCACC
AGCGTTTCTGGGTGAGCAAAAACAGGAAGGCAAAATGCCGCAAAAAAGGGAATAAGGGCGACACGGAAAT
GTTGAATACTCATACTCTTCCTTTTTCAATATTATTGAAGCATTTATCAGGGTTATTGTCTCATGAGCGG
ATACATATTTGAATGTATTTAGAAAAATAAACAAATAGGGGTTCCGC
