>Addgene plasmid #221962 | CO1 DdCBE C1 | depositor partial sequence | sequence record 434631 | Partial
ATGGCCTCCGTTCTGACCCCGCTGCTGCTGCGTGGCCTGACCGGCTCCGCTCGTCGTCTGCCAGTTCCGC
GTGCGAAAATCCATTCCCTGGACTACAAAGACCATGACGGTGATTATAAAGATCATGACATCGATTACAA
GGATGACGATGACAAGATGGACATCGCGGATCTGCGTACCCTGGGTTACAGCCAGCAGCAGCAGGAGAAG
ATCAAGCCAAAGGTGCGCAGCACCGTGGCCCAGCACCATGAAGCTCTGGTGGGTCACGGCTTCACCCACG
CGCACATCGTGGCTCTGAGCCAGCACCCAGCCGCGCTGGGTACCGTGGCCGTGAAATATCAGGACATGAT
TGCTGCCCTGCCAGAGGCTACCCATGAAGCGATTGTGGGTGTGGGCAAGCAGTGGAGCGGTGCTCGTGCG
CTGGAGGCCCTGCTGACCGTGGCCGGTGAACTGCGTGGCCCGCCGCTGCAGCTGGATACCGGCCAGCTGC
TGAAAATCGCGAAACGTGGCGGTGTGACCGCTGTGGAAGCTGTGCATGCCTGGCGTAATGCTCTGACCGG
TGCCCCCCTGAACCTGACCCCGGACCAAGTGGTGGCTATCGCCAGCAACGGTGGCGGCAAGCAAGCGCTC
GAAACGGTGCAGCGGCTGTTGCCGGTGCTGTGCCAGGACCATGGCCTGACCCCGGACCAAGTGGTGGCTA
TCGCCAGCAACGGTGGCGGCAAGCAAGCGCTCGAAACGGTGCAGCGGCTGTTGCCGGTGCTGTGCCAGGA
CCATGGCCTGACTCCGGACCAAGTGGTGGCTATCGCCAGCCACGATGGCGGCAAGCAAGCGCTCGAAACG
GTGCAGCGGCTGTTGCCGGTGCTGTGCCAGGACCATGGCCTGACCCCGGACCAAGTGGTGGCTATCGCCA
GCAACGGTGGCGGCAAGCAAGCGCTCGAAACGGTGCAGCGGCTGTTGCCGGTGCTGTGCCAGGACCATGG
CCTGACCCCGGACCAAGTGGTGGCTATCGCCAGCAACGGTGGCGGCAAGCAAGCGCTCGAAACGGTGCAG
CGGCTGTTGCCGGTGCTGTGCCAGGACCATGGCCTGACTCCGGACCAAGTGGTGGCTATCGCCAGCCACG
ATGGCGGCAAGCAAGCGCTCGAAACGGTGCAGCGGCTGTTGCCGGTGCTGTGCCAGGACCATGGCCTGAC
CCCGGACCAAGTGGTGGCTATCGCCAGCAACAATGGCGGCAAGCAAGCGCTCGAAACGGTGCAGCGGCTG
TTGCCGGTGCTGTGCCAGGACCATGGCCTCACACCCGATCAGGTCGTGGCTATCGCCAGCAACATTGGCG
GCAAGCAAGCGCTCGAAACGGTGCAGCGGCTGTTGCCGGTGCTGTGCCAGGACCATGGCCTGACTCCGGA
CCAAGTGGTGGCTATCGCCAGCCACGATGGCGGCAAGCAAGCGCTCGAAACGGTGCAGCGGCTGTTGCCG
GTGCTGTGCCAGGACCATGGCCTGACCCCGGACCAAGTGGTGGCTATCGCCAGCCACGATGGCGGCAAGC
AAGCGCTCGAAACGGTGCAGCGGCTGTTGCCGGTGCTGTGCCAGGACCATGGCCTGACTCCGGACCAAGT
GGTGGCTATCGCCAGCCACGATGGCGGCAAGCAAGCGCTCGAAACGGTGCAGCGGCTGTTGCCGGTGCTG
TGCCAGGACCATGGCCTGACTCCGGACCAAGTGGTGGCTATCGCCAGCCACGATGGCGGCAAGCAAGCGC
TCGAAACGGTGCAGCGGCTGTTGCCGGTGCTGTGCCAGGACCATGGCCTGACCCCGGACCAAGTGGTGGC
TATCGCCAGCAACAATGGCGGCAAGCAAGCGCTCGAAACGGTGCAGCGGCTGTTGCCGGTGCTGTGCCAG
GACCATGGCCTGACTCCGGACCAAGTGGTGGCTATCGCCAGCCACGATGGCGGCAAGCAAGCGCTCGAAA
CGGTGCAGCGGCTGTTGCCGGTGCTGTGCCAGGACCATGGCCTGACTCCGGACCAAGTGGTGGCTATCGC
CAGCCACGATGGCGGCAAGCAAGCGCTCGAAACGGTGCAGCGGCTGTTGCCGGTGCTGTGCCAGGACCAT
GGCCTGACCCCGGACCAAGTGGTGGCTATCGCCAGCAACAATGGCGGCAAGCAAGCGCTCGAAAGCATTG
TGGCCCAGCTGAGCCGGCCTGATCCGGCGTTGGCCGCGTTGACCAACGATCACCTGGTGGCCCTGGCCTG
CCTGGGCGGTCGTCCGGCCCTGGATGCGGTGAAGAAAGGCCTGGGTGGATCCGCCATTCCAGTGAAGCGC
GGCGCTACCGGTGAAACCAAAGTGTTTACCGGTAACAGCAACAGCCCGAAGAGCCCGACCAAAGGCGGTT
GCTCTGGCGGCTCAACTAATCTGAGCGACATCATTGAGAAGGAGACTGGGAAACAGCTGGTCATTCAGGA
GTCCATCCTGATGCTGCCTGAGGAGGTGGAGGAAGTGATCGGCAACAAGCCAGAGTCTGACATCCTGGTG
CACACCGCCTACGACGAGTCCACAGATGAGAATGTGATGCTGCTGACCTCTGACGCCCCCGAGTATAAGC
CTTGGGCCCTGGTCATCCAGGATTCTAACGGCGAGAATAAGATCAAGATGCTGTGATAAGGGGTCTTTGT
CCTCTGTACTGTCTCTCTCCTTGCCCCTAACCCAAAAAGCTTCATTTTTCTGTGTAGGCTGCACAAGAGC
CTTGATTGAAGATATATTCTTTCTGAACAGTATTTAAGGTTTCCAATAAAATGTACACCCCTCAGAA
